Addgene plasmid #215059: mAzGreen-Cyclin D3-PuroR
Purpose: Expresses mAzGreen-Cyclin D3 in mammalian cells from a retroviral vector.
Depositing lab: Michele Pagano. Depositing organization: NYU Grossman School of Medicine. Publication: CDK-independent role of D-type cyclins in regulating DNA mismatch repair. Rona G, Miwatani-Minter B, Zhang Q, Goldberg HV, Kerzhnerman MA, Howard JB, Simoneschi D, Lane E, Hobbs JW, Sassani E, Wang AA, Keegan S, Laverty DJ, Piett CG, Pongor LS, Xu ML, Andrade J, Thomas A, Sicinski P, Askenazi M, Ueberheide B, Fenyo D, Nagel ZD, Pagano M. Mol Cell. 2024 Feb 29:S1097-2765(24)00129-1. doi: 10.1016/j.molcel.2024.02.010. PubMed 38458201.
Backbone
  Vector backbone: pBABE
  Vector type: Mammalian Expression, Retroviral
  Selectable markers: Puromycin
Growth in bacteria
  Bacterial resistance: Ampicillin, 100 μg/mL
  Growth temperature: 37°C
  Growth strain: NEB Stable
  Copy number: High Copy
Gene/Insert
  Gene/Insert name: CCND3
  Species: H. sapiens (human)
  Entrez Gene: CCND3
  Promoter: LTR
  Tag / fusion protein: mAzGreen (N terminal on insert)
  Cloning method: Unknown
  Sequencing primers: 5′ pBABE 5'; 3′ pBABE 3'
Terms and licenses: Academic/Nonprofit Terms; Industry Terms: Not Available to Industry
Depositor comments: Please note: Contains the natural variant S259A in Cyclin D3
How to cite: mAzGreen-Cyclin D3-PuroR was a gift from Michele Pagano (Addgene plasmid # 215059 ; http://n2t.net/addgene:215059 ; RRID:Addgene_215059)
