[The description below was written by a language model from this plasmid's Addgene catalogue record and pLannotate feature annotations shown in this document.]
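Description:
mAzGreen-Cyclin D3-PuroR is a pBABE-based gammaretroviral vector of about 6.65 kb for stable expression of a fluorescently tagged human cyclin D3 (CCND3) in mammalian cells. In bacteria it is maintained through a high-copy ColE1/pUC-type origin and an ampicillin resistance gene (β-lactamase with its own promoter). A recombination-reducing strain is listed as the growth host, which fits a plasmid that carries repeated LTR sequences.

The proviral region is flanked by Moloney murine leukemia virus long terminal repeats. Downstream of the 5′ LTR lie a packaging signal (Ψ) and a truncated gag segment lacking its start codon, which together promote encapsidation of the vector RNA when the plasmid is introduced into a packaging cell line that supplies the viral proteins in trans. The 5′ LTR also serves as the promoter for the payload: a humanized monomeric Azami-Green coding sequence joined through a short remnant of multiple cloning site to the CCND3 open reading frame, placing the green fluorescent tag at the N terminus of cyclin D3. The depositor notes that the cyclin carries the natural variant S259A. Following the fusion, an SV40 enhancer/early promoter drives puromycin N-acetyltransferase, allowing selection of transduced cells with puromycin. The automated annotation also flags a short ΔU3-type LTR fragment next to the 3′ LTR and a small lacI fragment in the backbone; both appear to be partial matches rather than functional elements.

The construct is suited to generating cell populations that stably express green-fluorescent cyclin D3, so that its level and localization can be followed. It was deposited with a study of a CDK-independent role of D-type cyclins in DNA mismatch repair.
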