Features (pLannotate 1.2.2; 14 found; start..end, strand, type, name):
      8..477     +  LTR            LTR: long terminal repeat from Moloney murine leukemia virus
    601..875     +  misc_feature   MESV Ψ (fragment): packaging signal of murine embryonic stem cell virus
    942..1358    +  CDS            gag (truncated): truncated Moloney murine leukemia virus (MMLV) gag gene lacking the start codon
   1376..2054    +  CDS            hmAzami-Green (fragment): humanized monomeric Azami-Green fluorescent protein mammalian codon-optimized
   2054..2088    +  misc_feature   MCS (fragment): multiple cloning site
   2093..2965    +  CDS            CCND3: CCND3_HUMAN - Experimental evidence at protein level: Swiss-Prot protein existence level 1. Regulatory component of the cyclin D3-CDK4 (DC) complex that phosphorylates and inhibits members of the retinoblastoma (RB) protein family including RB1 and regulates the cell-cycle during G(1)/S transition. Phosphorylation of RB1 allows dissociation of the transcription factor E2F from the RB/E2F complex and the subsequent transcription of E2F target genes which are responsible for the progression through the G(1) phase. Hypophosphorylates RB1 in early G(1) phase. Cyclin D-CDK4 complexes are major inte
   2985..3314    +  promoter       SV40 promoter: SV40 enhancer and early promoter
   3324..3923    +  CDS            PuroR: puromycin N-acetyltransferase; pac from Streptomyces alboniger; confers resistance to puromycin
   4022..4143    +  LTR            3' LTR (ΔU3) (fragment): self-inactivating 3' long terminal repeat (LTR) from Moloney murine leukemia virus
   4144..4613    +  LTR            LTR: long terminal repeat from Moloney murine leukemia virus
   4679..4731    -  CDS            lacI (fragment): lac repressor; lacI; The lac repressor binds to the lac operator to inhibit transcription in E. coli. This inhibition can be relieved by adding lactose or isopropyl-β-D-thiogalactopyranoside (IPTG).
   4914..5502    -  rep_origin     ori: high-copy-number ColE1/pMB1/pBR322/pUC origin of replication
   5662..6522    -  CDS            AmpR: β-lactamase; bla; confers resistance to ampicillin, carbenicillin, and related antibiotics
   6523..6627    -  promoter       AmpR promoter: bla
>Addgene plasmid #215059 | mAzGreen-Cyclin D3-PuroR | addgene full sequence | sequence record 429219 | Addgene NGS Result
CTGCAGCCTGAATATGGGCCAAACAGGATATCTGTGGTAAGCAGTTCCTGCCCCGGCTCAGGGCCAAGAA
CAGATGGAACAGCTGAATATGGGCCAAACAGGATATCTGTGGTAAGCAGTTCCTGCCCCGGCTCAGGGCC
AAGAACAGATGGTCCCCAGATGCGGTCCAGCCCTCAGCAGTTTCTAGAGAACCATCAGATGTTTCCAGGG
TGCCCCAAGGACCTGAAATGACCCTGTGCCTTATTTGAACTAACCAATCAGTTCGCTTCTCGCTTCTGTT
CGCGCGCTTCTGCTCCCCGAGCTCAATAAAAGAGCCCACAACCCCTCACTCGGGGCGCCAGTCCTCCGAT
TGACTGAGTCGCCCGGGTACCCGTGTATCCAATAAACCCTCTTGCAGTTGCATCCGACTTGTGGTCTCGC
TGTTCCTTGGGAGGGTCTCCTCTGAGTGATTGACTACCCGTCAGCGGGGGTCTTTCATTTGGGGGCTCGT
CCGGGATCGGGAGACCCCTGCCCAGGGACCACCGACCCACCACCGGGAGGCAAGCTGGCCAGCAACTTAT
CTGTGTCTGTCCGATTGTCTAGTGTCTATGACTGATTTTATGCGCCTGCGTCGGTACTAGTTAGCTAACT
AGCTCTGTATCTGGCGGACCCGTGGTGGAACTGACGAGTTCTGAACACCCGGCCGCAACCCTGGGAGACG
TCCCAGGGACTTTGGGGGCCGTTTTTGTGGCCCGACCTGAGGAAGGGAGTCGATGTGGAATCCGACCCCG
TCAGGATATGTGGTTCTGGTAGGAGACGAGAACCTAAAACAGTTCCCGCCTCCGTCTGAATTTTTGCTTT
CGGTTTGGAACCGAAGCCGCGCGTCTTGTCTGCTGCAGCGCTGCAGCATCGTTCTGTGTTGTCTCTGTCT
GACTGTGTTTCTGTATTTGTCTGAAAATTAGGGCCAGACTGTTACCACTCCCTTAAGTTTGACCTTAGGT
CACTGGAAAGATGTCGAGCGGATCGCTCACAACCAGTCGGTAGATGTCAAGAAGAGACGTTGGGTTACCT
TCTGCTCTGCAGAATGGCCAACCTTTAACGTCGGATGGCCGCGAGACGGCACCTTTAACCGAGACCTCAT
CACCCAGGTTAAGATCAAGGTCTTTTCACCTGGCCCGCATGGACACCCAGACCAGGTCCCCTACATCGTG
ACCTGGGAAGCCTTGGCTTTTGACCCCCCTCCCTGGGTCAAGCCCTTTGTACACCCTAAGCCTCCGCCTC
CTCTTCCTCCATCCGCCCCGTCTCTCCCCCTTGAACCTCCTCGTTCGACCCCGCCTCGATCCTCCCTTTA
TCCAGCCCTCACTCCTTCTCTAGGCGCCGGCCGGATCTCGCCACCATGGTGAGCGTGATCAAGCCCGAGA
TGAAGATCAAGCTGTGCATGAGGGGCACCGTGAACGGCCACAACTTCGTGATCGAGGGCGAGGGCAAGGG
CAACCCCTACGAGGGCACCCAGATCCTGGACCTGAACGTGACCGAGGGCGCCCCCCTGCCCTTCGCCTAC
GACATCCTGACCACCGTGTTCCAGTACGGCAACAGGGCCTTCACCAAGTACCCCGCCGACATCCAGGACT
ACTTCAAGCAGACCTTCCCCGAGGGCTACCACTGGGAGAGGAGCATGACCTACGAGGACCAGGGCATCTG
CACCGCCACCAGCAACATCAGCATGAGGGGCGACTGCTTCTTCTACGACATCAGGTTCGACGGCACCAAC
TTCCCCCCCAACGGCCCCGTGATGCAGAAGAAGACCCTGAAGTGGGAGCCCAGCACCGAGAAGATGTACG
TGGAGGACGGCGTGCTGAAGGGCGACGTGAACATGAGGCTGCTGCTGGAGGGCGGCGGCCACTACAGGTG
CGACTTCAAGACCACCTACAAGGCCAAGAAGGAGGTGAGGCTGCCCGACGCCCACAAGATCGACCACAGG
ATCGAGATCCTGAAGCACGACAAGGACTACAACAAGGTGAAGCTGTACGAGAACGCCGTGGCCAGGTACT
CCATGCTGCCCAGCCAGGCCAAGTCCGGACTCAGATCTCGAGCTCAAGCTTCGAATTCACCAGAGCTGCT
GTGTTGCGAAGGCACCCGGCACGCGCCCCGGGCCGGGCCGGACCCGCGGCTGCTGGGGGACCAGCGTGTC
CTGCAGAGCCTGCTCCGCCTGGAGGAGCGCTACGTACCCCGCGCCTCCTACTTCCAGTGCGTGCAGCGGG
AGATCAAGCCGCACATGCGGAAGATGCTGGCTTACTGGATGCTGGAGGTATGTGAGGAGCAGCGCTGTGA
GGAGGAAGTCTTCCCCCTGGCCATGAACTACCTGGATCGCTACCTGTCTTGCGTCCCCACCCGAAAGGCG
CAGTTGCAGCTCCTGGGTGCGGTCTGCATGCTGCTGGCCTCCAAGCTGCGCGAGACCACGCCCCTGACCA
TCGAAAAACTGTGCATCTACACCGACCACGCTGTCTCTCCCCGCCAGTTGCGGGACTGGGAGGTGCTGGT
CCTAGGGAAGCTCAAGTGGGACCTGGCTGCTGTGATTGCACATGATTTCCTGGCCTTCATTCTGCACCGG
CTCTCTCTGCCCCGTGACCGACAGGCCTTGGTCAAAAAGCATGCCCAGACCTTTTTGGCCCTCTGTGCTA
CAGATTATACCTTTGCCATGTACCCGCCATCCATGATCGCCACGGGCAGCATTGGGGCTGCAGTGCAAGG
CCTGGGTGCCTGCTCCATGTCCGGGGATGAGCTCACAGAGCTGCTGGCAGGGATCACTGGCACTGAAGTG
GACTGCCTGCGGGCCTGTCAGGAGCAGATCGAAGCTGCACTCAGGGAGAGCCTCAGGGAAGCCGCTCAGA
CCAGCTCCAGCCCAGCGCCCAAAGCCCCCCGGGGCTCCAGCAGCCAAGGGCCCAGCCAGACCAGCACTCC
TACAGATGTCACAGCCATACACCTGTAGGTCGACCCTGTGGAATGTGTGTCAGTTAGGGTGTGGAAAGTC
CCCAGGCTCCCCAGCAGGCAGAAGTATGCAAAGCATGCATCTCAATTAGTCAGCAACCAGGTGTGGAAAG
TCCCCAGGCTCCCCAGCAGGCAGAAGTATGCAAAGCATGCATCTCAATTAGTCAGCAACCATAGTCCCGC
CCCTAACTCCGCCCATCCCGCCCCTAACTCCGCCCAGTTCCGCCCATTCTCCGCCCCATGGCTGACTAAT
TTTTTTTATTTATGCAGAGGCCGAGGCCGCCTCGGCCTCTGAGCTATTCCAGAAGTAGTGAGGAGGCTTT
TTTGGAGGCCTAGGCTTTTGCAAAAAGCTTACCATGACCGAGTACAAGCCCACGGTGCGCCTCGCCACCC
GCGACGACGTCCCCAGGGCCGTACGCACCCTCGCCGCCGCGTTCGCCGACTACCCCGCCACGCGCCACAC
CGTCGATCCGGACCGCCACATCGAGCGGGTCACCGAGCTGCAAGAACTCTTCCTCACGCGCGTCGGGCTC
GACATCGGCAAGGTGTGGGTCGCGGACGACGGCGCCGCGGTGGCGGTCTGGACCACGCCGGAGAGCGTCG
AAGCGGGGGCGGTGTTCGCCGAGATCGGCCCGCGCATGGCCGAGTTGAGCGGTTCCCGGCTGGCCGCGCA
GCAACAGATGGAAGGCCTCCTGGCGCCGCACCGGCCCAAGGAGCCCGCGTGGTTCCTGGCCACCGTCGGC
GTCTCGCCCGACCACCAGGGCAAGGGTCTGGGCAGCGCCGTCGTGCTCCCCGGAGTGGAGGCGGCCGAGC
GCGCCGGGGTGCCCGCCTTCCTGGAGACCTCCGCGCCCCGCAACCTCCCCTTCTACGAGCGGCTCGGCTT
CACCGTCACCGCCGACGTCGAGGTGCCCGAAGGACCGCGCACCTGGTGCATGACCCGCAAGCCCGGTGCC
TGACGCCCGCCCCACGACCCGCAGCGCCCGACCGAAAGGAGCGCACGACCCCATGCATCGATAAAATAAA
AGATTTTATTTAGTCTCCAGAAAAAGGGGGGAATGAAAGACCCCACCTGTAGGTTTGGCAAGCTAGCTTA
AGTAACGCCATTTTGCAAGGCATGGAAAAATACATAACTGAGAATAGAGAAGTTCAGATCAAGGTCAGGA
ACAGATGGAACAGCTGAATATGGGCCAAACAGGATATCTGTGGTAAGCAGTTCCTGCCCCGGCTCAGGGC
CAAGAACAGATGGAACAGCTGAATATGGGCCAAACAGGATATCTGTGGTAAGCAGTTCCTGCCCCGGCTC
AGGGCCAAGAACAGATGGTCCCCAGATGCGGTCCAGCCCTCAGCAGTTTCTAGAGAACCATCAGATGTTT
CCAGGGTGCCCCAAGGACCTGAAATGACCCTGTGCCTTATTTGAACTAACCAATCAGTTCGCTTCTCGCT
TCTGTTCGCGCGCTTCTGCTCCCCGAGCTCAATAAAAGAGCCCACAACCCCTCACTCGGGGCGCCAGTCC
TCCGATTGACTGAGTCGCCCGGGTACCCGTGTATCCAATAAACCCTCTTGCAGTTGCATCCGACTTGTGG
TCTCGCTGTTCCTTGGGAGGGTCTCCTCTGAGTGATTGACTACCCGTCAGCGGGGGTCTTTCACATGCAG
CATGTATCAAAATTAATTTGGTTTTTTTTCTTAAGTATTTACATTAAATGGCCATAGTTGCATTAATGAA
TCGGCCAACGCGCGGGGAGAGGCGGTTTGCGTATTGGGCGCTCTTCCGCTTCCTCGCTCACTGACTCGCT
GCGCTCGGTCGTTCGGCTGCGGCGAGCGGTATCAGCTCACTCAAAGGCGGTAATACGGTTATCCACAGAA
TCAGGGGATAACGCAGGAAAGAACATGTGAGCAAAAGGCCAGCAAAAGGCCAGGAACCGTAAAAAGGCCG
CGTTGCTGGCGTTTTTCCATAGGCTCCGCCCCCCTGACGAGCATCACAAAAATCGACGCTCAAGTCAGAG
GTGGCGAAACCCGACAGGACTATAAAGATACCAGGCGTTTCCCCCTGGAAGCTCCCTCGTGCGCTCTCCT
GTTCCGACCCTGCCGCTTACCGGATACCTGTCCGCCTTTCTCCCTTCGGGAAGCGTGGCGCTTTCTCATA
GCTCACGCTGTAGGTATCTCAGTTCGGTGTAGGTCGTTCGCTCCAAGCTGGGCTGTGTGCACGAACCCCC
CGTTCAGCCCGACCGCTGCGCCTTATCCGGTAACTATCGTCTTGAGTCCAACCCGGTAAGACACGACTTA
TCGCCACTGGCAGCAGCCACTGGTAACAGGATTAGCAGAGCGAGGTATGTAGGCGGTGCTACAGAGTTCT
TGAAGTGGTGGCCTAACTACGGCTACACTAGAAGAACAGTATTTGGTATCTGCGCTCTGCTGAAGCCAGT
TACCTTCGGAAAAAGAGTTGGTAGCTCTTGATCCGGCAAACAAACCACCGCTGGTAGCGGTGGTTTTTTT
GTTTGCAAGCAGCAGATTACGCGCAGAAAAAAAGGATCTCAAGAAGATCCTTTGATCTTTTCTACGGGGT
CTGACGCTCAGTGGAACGAAAACTCACGTTAAGGGATTTTGGTCATGAGATTATCAAAAAGGATCTTCAC
CTAGATCCTTTTGCGGCCGCAAATCAATCTAAAGTATATATGAGTAAACTTGGTCTGACAGTTACCAATG
CTTAATCAGTGAGGCACCTATCTCAGCGATCTGTCTATTTCGTTCATCCATAGTTGCCTGACTCCCCGTC
GTGTAGATAACTACGATACGGGAGGGCTTACCATCTGGCCCCAGTGCTGCAATGATACCGCGAGACCCAC
GCTCACCGGCTCCAGATTTATCAGCAATAAACCAGCCAGCCGGAAGGGCCGAGCGCAGAAGTGGTCCTGC
AACTTTATCCGCCTCCATCCAGTCTATTAATTGTTGCCGGGAAGCTAGAGTAAGTAGTTCGCCAGTTAAT
AGTTTGCGCAACGTTGTTGCCATTGCTACAGGCATCGTGGTGTCACGCTCGTCGTTTGGTATGGCTTCAT
TCAGCTCCGGTTCCCAACGATCAAGGCGAGTTACATGATCCCCCATGTTGTGCAAAAAAGCGGTTAGCTC
CTTCGGTCCTCCGATCGTTGTCAGAAGTAAGTTGGCCGCAGTGTTATCACTCATGGTTATGGCAGCACTG
CATAATTCTCTTACTGTCATGCCATCCGTAAGATGCTTTTCTGTGACTGGTGAGTACTCAACCAAGTCAT
TCTGAGAATAGTGTATGCGGCGACCGAGTTGCTCTTGCCCGGCGTCAATACGGGATAATACCGCGCCACA
TAGCAGAACTTTAAAAGTGCTCATCATTGGAAAACGTTCTTCGGGGCGAAAACTCTCAAGGATCTTACCG
CTGTTGAGATCCAGTTCGATGTAACCCACTCGTGCACCCAACTGATCTTCAGCATCTTTTACTTTCACCA
GCGTTTCTGGGTGAGCAAAAACAGGAAGGCAAAATGCCGCAAAAAAGGGAATAAGGGCGACACGGAAATG
TTGAATACTCATACTCTTCCTTTTTCAATATTATTGAAGCATTTATCAGGGTTATTGTCTCATGAGCGGA
TACATATTTGAATGTATTTAGAAAAATAAACAAATAGGGGTTCCGCGCACATTTCCCCGAAAAGTGCCAC
